>Addgene plasmid #158495 | pZA17 | addgene full sequence | sequence record 310735 | Addgene NGS Result
GGGACACGAAGTGGTTTAAACTATCAGTGTTTGACAGGATATATTGGCGGGTAAACCTAAGAGAAAAGAG
CGTTTATTAGAATAATCGGATATTTAAAAGGGCGTGAAAAGGTTTATCCGTTCGTCCATTTGTATGTGCC
AACCACAGGAACCGTAAAAAGGCCGCGTTGCTGGCGTTTTTCCATAGGCTCCGCCCCCCTGACGAGCATC
ACAAAAATCGACGCTCAAGTCAGAGGTGGCGAAACCCGACAGGACTATAAAGATACCAGGCGTTTCCCCC
TGGAAGCTCCCTCGTGCGCTCTCCTGTTCCGACCCTGCCGCTTACCGGATACCTGTCCGCCTTTCTCCCT
TCGGGAAGCGTGGCGCTTTCTCATAGCTCACGCTGTAGGTATCTCAGTTCGGTGTAGGTCGTTCGCTCCA
AGCTGGGCTGTGTGCACGAACCCCCCGTTCAGCCCGACCGCTGCGCCTTATCCGGTAACTATCGTCTTGA
GTCCAACCCGGTAAGACACGACTTATCGCCACTGGCAGCAGCCACTGGTAACAGGATTAGCAGAGCGAGG
TATGTAGGCGGTGCTACAGAGTTCTTGAAGTGGTGGCCTAACTACGGCTACACTAGAAGGACAGTATTTG
GTATCTGCGCTCTGCTGAAGCCAGTTACCTTCGGAAAAAGAGTTGGTAGCTCTTGATCCGGCAAACAAAC
CACCGCTGGTAGCGGTGGTTTTTTTGTTTGCAAGCAGCAGATTACGCGCAGAAAAAAAGGATCTCAAGAA
GATCCTTTGATCTTTTCTACGGGGTCTGACGCTCAGTGGAACGAAAACTCACGTTAAGGGATTTTGGTCA
TGAGATTATCAAAAAGGATCTTCACCTAGATCCTTTTAAATTAAAAATGAAGTTTTAAATCAATCTAAAG
TATATATGAGTAAACTTGGTCTGACAGCTAAAACAATTCATCCAGTAAAATATAATATTTTATTTTCTCC
CAATCAGGCTTGATCCCCAGTAAGTCAAAAAATAGCTCGACATACTGTTCTTCCCCGATATCCTCCCTGA
TCGACCGGACGCAGAAGGCAATGTCATACCACTTGTCCGCCCTGCCGCTTCTCCCAAGATCAATAAAGCC
ACTTACTTTGCCATCTTTCACAAAGATGTTGCTGTCTCCCAGGTCGCCGTGGGAAAAGACAAGTTCCTCT
TCGGGCTTTTCCGTCTTTAAAAAATCATACAGCTCGCGCGGATCTTTAAATGGAGTGTCCTCTTCCCAGT
TTTCGCAATCCACATCGGCCAGATCGTTATTCAGTAAGTAATCCAATTCGGCTAAGCGGCTGTCTAAGCT
ATTCGTATAGGGACAATCCGATATGTCGATGGAGTGAAAGAGCCTGATGCACTCCGCATACAGCTCGATA
ATCTTTTCAGGGCTTTGTTCATCTTCATACTCTTCCGAGCAAAGGACGCCATCGGCCTCACTCATGAGCA
GATTGCTCCAGCCATCATGCCGTTCAAAGTGCAGGACCTTTGGAACAGGCAGCTTTCCTTCCAGCCATAG
CATCATGTCCTTTTCCCGTTCCACATCATAGGTGGTCCCTTTATACCGGCTGTCCGTCATTTTTAAATAT
AGGTTTTCATTTTCTCCCACCAGCTTATATACCTTAGCAGGAGACATTCCTTCCGTATCTTTTGCGCAGC
GGTATTTTTCGATCAGTTTTTTCAATTCCGGTGATATTCTCATTTTAGCCATACTCTTCCTTTTTCAATA
TTATTGAAGCATTTATCAAGGTTATTGTCTCATGAGCGGATACATATTTGAATGTATTTAGAAAAATAAA
CAAATAGGGGTTCCGCGCACGAATTGGCCAGCGCTGCCATTTTTGGGGTGAGGCCGTTCGCGGCCGAGGG
GCGCAGCCCCTGGGGGGATGGGAGCTCGGTGCCTTGATGTGGGCGCCGGCGGTCGAGTGGCGACGGCGCG
GCTTGTCCGCGCCCTGGTAGATTGCCTGGCCGTAGGCCAGCCATTTTTGAGCGGCCAGCGGCCGCGATAG
GCCGACGCGAAGCGGCGGGGCGTAGGGAGCGCAGCGACCGAAGGGTAGGCGCTTTTTGCAGCTCTTCGGC
TGTGCGCTGGCCAGACAGTTATGCACAGGCCAGGCGGGTTTTAAGAGTTTTAATAAGTTTTAAAGAGTTT
TAGGCGGAAAAATCGCCTTTTTTCTCTTTTATATCAGTCACTTACATGTGTGACCGGTTCCCAATGTACG
GCTTTGGGTTCCCAATGTACGGGTTCCGGTTCCCAATGTACGGCTTTGGGTTCCCAATGTACGTGCTATC
CACAGGAAAGAAGCTTTTTCGACCTTTTTCCCCTGCTAGGGCAATTTGCCCTAGCATCTGCTCCGTACAT
TAGGAACCGGCGGATGCTTCGCCCTCGATCAGGTTGCGGTAGCGCATGACTAGGATCGGGCCAGCCTGCC
CCGCCTCCTCCTTCAAATCGTACTCCGGCAGGTCATTTGACCCGATCAGCTTGCGCACGGTGAAACAGAA
CTTCTTGAACTCTCCGGCGCTGCCACTGCGTTCGTAGATCGTCTTGAACAACCATCTGGCTTCTGCCTTG
CCTGCGGCGCGGCGTGCCAGGCGGTAGAGAAAACGGCCGATGCCGGGATCGATCAAAAAGTAATCGGGGT
GAACCGTCAGCACGTCCGGGTTCTTGCCTTCTGTGATCTCGCGGTACATCCAATCAGCTAGCTCGATCTC
GATGTACTCCGGCCGCCCGGTTTCGCTCTTTACGATCTTGTAGCGGCTAATCAAGGCTTCACCCTCGGAT
ACCGTCACCAGGCGGCCGTTCTTGGCCTTCTTCGTACGCTGCATGGCAACGTGCGTGGTGTTTAACCGAA
TGCAGGTTTCTACCAGGTCGTCTTTCTGCTTTCCGCCATCGGCTCGCCGGCAGAACTTGAGTACGTCCGC
AACGTGTGGACGGAACACGCGGCCGGGCTTGTCTCCCTTCCCTTCCCGGTATCGGTTCATGGATTCGGTT
AGATGGGAAACCGCCATCAGTACCAGGTCGTAATCCCACACACTGGCCATGCCGGCCGGCCCTGCGGAAA
CCTCTACGTGCCCGTCTGGAAGCTCGTAGCGGATCACCTCGCCAGCTCGTCGGTCACGCTTCGACAGACG
GAAAACGGCCACGTCCATGATGCTGCGACTATCGCGGGTGCCCACGTCATAGAGCATCGGAACGAAAAAA
TCTGGTTGCTCGTCGCCCTTGGGCGGCTTCCTAATCGACGACGCACCGGCTGCCGGCGGTTGCCGGGATT
CTTTGCGGATTCGATCAGCGGCCGCTTGCCACGATTCACCGGGGCGTGCTTCTGCCTCGATGCGTTGCCG
CTGGGCGGCCTGCGCGGCCTTCAACTTCTCCACCAGGTCATCACCCAGCGCCGCGCCGATTTGTACCGGG
CCGGATGGTTTGCGACCGCTCACGCCGATTCCTCGGGCTTGGGGGTTCCAGTGCCATTGCAGGGCCGGCA
GACAACCCAGCCGCTTACGCCTGGCCAACCGCCCGTTCCTCCACACATGGGGCATTCCACGGCGTCGGTG
CCTGGTTGTTCTTGATTTTCCATGCCGCCTCCTTTAGCCGCTAAAATTCATCTACTCATTTATTCATTTG
CTCATTTACTCTGGTAGCTGCGCGATGTATTCAGATAGCAGCTCGGTAATGGTCTTGCCTTGGCGTACCG
CGTACATCTTCAGCTTGGTGTGATCCTCCGCCGGCAACTGAAAGTTGACCCGCTTCATGGCTGGCGTGTC
TGCCAGGCTGGCCAACGTTGCAGCCTTGCTGCTGCGTGCGCTCGGACGGCCGGCACTTAGCGTGTTTGTG
CTTTTGCTCATTTTCTCTTTACCTCATTAACTCAAATGAGTTTTGATTTAATTTCAGCGGCCAGCGCCTG
GACCTCGCGGGCAGCGTCGCCCTCGGGTTCTGATTCAAGAACGGTTGTGCCGGCGGCGGCAGTGCCTGGG
TAGCTCACGCGCTGCGTGATACGGGACTCAAGAATGGGCAGCTCGTACCCGGCCAGCGCCTCGGCAACCT
CACCGCCGATGCGCGTGCCTTTGATCGCCCGCGACACGACAAAGGCCGCTTGTAGCCTTCCATCCGTGAC
CTCAATGCGCTGCTTAACCAGCTCCACCAGGTCGGCGGTGGCCCATATGTCGTAAGGGCTTGGCTGCACC
GGAATCAGCACGAAGTCGGCTGCCTTGATCGCGGACACAGCCAAGTCCGCCGCCTGGGGCGCTCCGTCGA
TCACTACGAAGTCGCGCCGGCCGATGGCCTTCACGTCGCGGTCAATCGTCGGGCGGTCGATGCCGACAAC
GGTTAGCGGTTGATCTTCCCGCACGGCCGCCCAATCGCGGGCACTGCCCTGGGGATCGGAATCGACTAAC
AGAACATCGGCCCCGGCGAGTTGCAGGGCGCGGGCTAGATGGGTTGCGATGGTCGTCTTGCCTGACCCGC
CTTTCTGGTTAAGTACAGCGATAACCTTCATGCGTTCCCCTTGCGTATTTGTTTATTTACTCATCGCATC
ATATACGCAGCGACCGCATGACGCAAGCTGTTTTACTCAAATACACATCACCTTTTTAGACGGCGGCGCT
CGGTTTCTTCAGCGGCCAAGCTGGCCGGCCAGGCCGCCAGCTTGGCATCAGACAAACCGGCCAGGATTTC
ATGCAGCCGCACGGCTGATGGGCTGCCTGTATCGAGTGGTGATTTTGTGCCGAGCTGCCGGTCGGGGAGC
TGTTGGCTGGCTGGTGGCAGGATATATTGTGGTGTAAACAAATTGACGCTTAGACAACTTAATAACACAT
TGCGGACGTTTTTAATGTACTGGGGTGGATGCAGTGGGCCCCACTCTGTGTGCCGAATTCGGATCCGGAG
AGCGGAGAATTAAGGGAGTCACGTTATGACCCCCGCCGATGACGCGGGACAAGCCGTTTTACGTTTGGAA
CTGACAGAACCGCAACGTTGAAGGAGCCACTCAGCCGCGGGTTTCTGGAGTTTAATGAGCTAAGCACATA
CGTCAGAAACCATTATTGCGCGTTCAAAAGTCGCCTAAGGTCACTATCAGCTAGCAAATATTTCTTGTCA
AAAATGCTCCACTGACGTTCCATAAATTCCCCTCGGTATCCAATTAGAGTCTCATATTCACTCTCAATCC
AAATAATCTGCACCGGATCTGGATCGTTTCGCATGATTGAACAAGATGGATTGCACGCAGGTTCTCCGGC
CGCTTGGGTGGAGAGGCTATTCGGCTATGACTGGGCACAACAGACAATCGGCTGCTCTGATGCCGCCGTG
TTCCGGCTGTCAGCGCAGGGGCGCCCGGTTCTTTTTGTCAAGACCGACCTGTCCGGTGCCCTGAATGAAC
TCCAGGACGAGGCAGCGCGGCTATCGTGGCTGGCCACGACGGGCGTTCCTTGCGCAGCTGTGCTCGACGT
TGTCACTGAAGCGGGAAGGGACTGGCTGCTATTGGGCGAAGTGCCGGGGCAGGATCTCCTGTCATCTCAC
CTTGCTCCTGCCGAGAAAGTATCCATCATGGCTGATGCAATGCGGCGGCTGCATACGCTTGATCCGGCTA
CCTGCCCATTCGACCACCAAGCGAAACATCGCATCGAGCGAGCACGTACTCGGATGGAAGCCGGTCTTGT
CGATCAGGATGATCTGGACGAAGAGCATCAGGGGCTCGCGCCAGCCGAACTGTTCGCCAGGCTCAAGGCG
CGTATGCCCGACGGCGAGGATCTCGTCGTGACTCATGGCGATGCCTGCTTGCCGAATATCATGGTGGAAA
ATGGCCGCTTTTCTGGATTCATCGACTGTGGCCGGCTGGGTGTGGCGGACCGCTATCAGGACATAGCGTT
GGCTACCCGTGATATTGCTGAAGAGCTTGGCGGCGAATGGGCTGACCGCTTCCTCGTGCTTTACGGTATC
GCCGCTCCCGATTCGCAGCGCATCGCCTTCTATCGCCTTCTTGACGAGTTCTTCTGAGCGGGTCTGGATC
TAGAGTCAAGCAGATCGTTCAAACATTTGGCAATAAAGTTTCTTAAGATTGAATCCTGTTGCCGGTCTTG
CGATGATTATCATATAATTTCTGTTGAATTACGTTAAGCATGTAATAATTAACATGTAATGCATGACGTT
ATTTATGAGATGGGTTTTTATGATTAGAGTCCCGCAATTATACATTTAATACGCGATAGAAAACAAAATA
TAGCGCGCAAACTAGGATAAATTATCGCGCGCGGTGTCATCTATGTTACTAGATCGACGCTGCAAGAATT
CAAGCTTGGAGGAATTCCAATCCCACAAAAATCTGAGCTTAACAGCACAGTTGCTCCTCTCAGAGCAGAA
TCGGGTATTCAACACCCTCATATCAACTACTACGTTGTGTATAACGGTCCACATGCCGGTATATACGATG
ACTGGGGTTGTACAAAGGCGGCAACAAACGGCGTTCCCGGAGTTGCACACAAGAAATTTGCCACTATTAC
AGAGGCAAGAGCAGCAGCTGACGCGTACACAACAAGTCAGCAAACAGACAGGTTGAACTTCATCCCCAAA
GGAGAAGCTCAACTCAAGCCCAAGAGCTTTGCTAAGGCCCTAACAAGCCCACCAAAGCAAAAAGCCCACT
GGCTCACGCTAGGAACCAAAAGGCCCAGCAGTGATCCAGCCCCAAAAGAGATCTCCTTTGCCCCGGAGAT
TACAATGGACGATTTCCTCTATCTTTACGATCTAGGAAGGAAGTTCGAAGGTGAAGGTGACGACACTATG
TTCACCACTGATAATGAGAAGGTTAGCCTCTTCAATTTCAGAAAGAATGCTGACCCACAGATGGTTAGAG
AGGCCTACGCAGCAAGTCTCATCAAGACGATCTACCCGAGTAACAATCTCCAGGAGATCAAATACCTTCC
CAAGAAGGTTAAAGATGCAGTCAAAAGATTCAGGACTAATTGCATCAAGAACACAGAGAAAGACATATTT
CTCAAGATCAGAAGTACTATTCCAGTATGGACGATTCAAGGCTTGCTTCATAAACCAAGGCAAGTAATAG
AGATTGGAGTCTCTAAAAAGGTAGTTCCTACTGAATCTAAGGCCATGCATGGAGTCTAAGATTCAAATCG
AGGATCTAACAGAACTCGCCGTCAAGACTGGCGAACAGTTCATACAGAGTCTTTTACGACTCAATGACAA
GAAGAAAATCTTCGTCAACATGGTGGAGCACGACACTCTGGTCTACTCCAAAAATGTCAAAGATACAGTC
TCAGAAGATCAAAGGGCTATTGAGACTTTTCAACAAAGGATAATTTCGGGAAACCTCCTCGGATTCCATT
GCCCAGCTATCTGTCACTTCATCGAAAGGACAGTAGAAAAGGAAGGTGGCTCCTACAAATGCCATCATTG
CGATAAAGGAAAGGCTATCATTCAAGATCTCTCTGCCGACAGTGGTCCCAAAGATGGACCCCCACCCACG
AGGAGCATCGTGGAAAAAGAAGAGGTTCCAACCACGTCTACAAAGCAAGTGGATTGATGTGACATCTCCA
CTGACGTAAGGGATGACGCACAATCCCACTATCCTTCGCAAGACCCTTCCTCTATATAAGGAAGTTCATT
TCATTTGGAGAGGACACGCTCGAGTATAAGAGCTCATTTTTACAACAATTACCAACAACAACAAACAACA
AACAACATTACAATTACATTTACAATTATCGATACAATGGTGGACGCTGTTGTAACAGTGTTTTTAGAGA
AAACCTTGAACATCCTCGAAGAAAAAGGCCGAACCGTATCGGACTACCGAAAACAGTTGGAAGATTTGCA
AAGCGAATTGAAATATATGCAGTCTTTTCTCAAGGATGCAGAGAGGCAGAAGAGAACTAATGAAACGTTG
CGTACTCTTGTTGCGGATTTACGAGAACTGGTTTACGAAGCTGAGGATATACTTGTGGATTGTCAGCTCG
CGGATGGTGATGATGGGAACGAGCAAAGGTCATCAAATGCGTGGCTTTCGCGGCTTCATCCTGCCCGGGT
TCCGTTGCAGTACAAGAAAAGCAAACGTTTGCAAGAGATCAATGAGAGGATAACGAAAATAAAGAGTCAA
GTAGAGCCTTATTTCGAATTCATAACGCCGAGTAATGTTGGAAGAGATAATGGAACTGATCGGTGGAGCT
CTCCGGTGTATGATCATACTCAGGTGGTTGGTTTGGAAGGAGATAAAAGAAAAATCAAGGAGTGGCTCTT
TCGATCAAACGACAGCCAGCTTTTGATAATGGCCTTTGTTGGGATGGGAGGGCTAGGTAAAACTACAATC
GCTCAAGAAGTGTTCAATGACAAAGAGATCGAACATCGTTTCGAAAGAAGGATATGGGTGTCTGTGTCCC
AGACTTTTACTGAAGAACAGATCATGAGAAGCATATTGAGGAACTTGGGGGACGCGAGTGTTGGAGATGA
TATTGGAACATTGCTGAGAAAAATCCAGCAGTATCTTTTGGGGAAAAGGTACTTGATAGTTATGGACGAT
GTATGGGACAAGAATTTGAGCTGGTGGGACAAGATCTACCAAGGACTGCCTAGAGGACAAGGAGGTAGCG
TTATCGTGACCACAAGGTCGGAATCTGTAGCGAAAAGGGTGCAAGCGAGAGACGACAAGACTCACCGTCC
AGAGCTCCTTAGTCCTGATAACAGTTGGCTGCTGTTTTGTAATGTGGCATTTGCAGCAAATGACGGTACT
TGTGAGCGTCCCGAGCTAGAGGATGTTGGCAAGGAGATTGTAACGAAATGCAAAGGTTTGCCTTTGACAA
TCAAAGCGGTTGGTGGGTTACTTCTGTGCAAAGACCATGTCTATCATGAATGGAGACGAATTGCAGAGCA
TTTTCAGGATGAGCTAAGAGGAAACACTTCTGAAACTGACAATGTTATGTCATCTCTGCAGTTGAGCTAC
GATGAACTCCCTTCCCACCTTAAGTCGTGCATTCTCACGCTTTCGCTCTATCCAGAGGACTGTGTTATAC
CAAAACAACAACTAGTACATGGATGGATCGGAGAAGGTTTTGTCATGTGGAGAAACGGAAGATCTGCAAC
TGAATCTGGAGAGGACTGCTTTTCCGGGCTCACAAACAGGTGTCTAATAGAAGTTGTAGACAAAACCTAT
AGCGGAACCATCATCACTTGCAAGATTCATGACATGGTTCGTGATTTGGTGATCGATATAGCCAAGAAGG
ATTCGTTCTCTAACCCGGAAGGCCTCAACTGTCGTCACCTTGGGATTAGTGGAAACTTTGATGAGAAGCA
GATCAAAGTTAACCATAAGCTGAGAGGCGTAGTGTCAACAACTAAGACAGGTGAAGTGAACAAGCTCAAC
TCAGACTTAGCTAAGAAATTCACAGACTGCAAATATCTTCGGGTTCTCGATATCTCGAAATCCATATTTG
ATGCTCCTCTGTCTGAGATTTTGGATGAGATTGCAAGCCTTCAACACTTAGCATGTCTTAGTTTGAGCAA
CACACATCCGTTGATCCAGTTTCCTCGTTCCATGGAAGATCTCCACAACCTTCAGATTCTAGACGCAAGC
TACTGTCAGAATCTGAAACAACTTCAACCTTGCATCGTCTTGTTCAAGAAACTCCTTGTACTTGACATGA
CGAACTGTGGATCCCTTGAATGCTTCCCCAAGGGTATCGGAAGTCTCGTGAAGCTCGAAGTTCTGTTGGG
ATTTAAGCCAGCCAGGTCCAACAATGGGTGCAAGCTCAGTGAAGTGAAAAATCTCACAAACCTTCGGAAA
CTTGGTCTTTCTCTGACTCGTGGCGATCAGATAGAAGAGGAGGAGCTTGATTCTTTGATAAACCTAAGCA
AGCTGATGTCCATTTCGATCAACTGCTATGATAGCTACGGCGATGATCTCATAACCAAAATAGACGCCCT
TACTCCTCCACACCAGCTCCATGAGCTTTCTCTACAATTCTATCCTGGAAAGTCGAGTCCATCGTGGTTG
AGTCCTCACAAGCTTCCGATGTTGAGGTACATGTCAATATGTTCAGGTAATTTGGTGAAAATGCAGGAAC
CATTCTGGGGAAACGAGAATACTCACTGGAGAATTGAAGGTTTAATGTTAAGTTCATTGTCGGACCTAGA
CATGGACTGGGAAGTGCTGCAACAGTCAATGCCGTACCTGAGGACCGTGACCGCAAACTGGTGTCCAGAG
CTAGAGTCTTTCGCGATTGAAGATGTTGGCTTTAGAGGCGGAGTGTGGATGAAAACACCATTGCACAGAA
CCTAAGCTTGTCCTGCTTTAATGAGATATGCGAGAAGCCTATGATCGCATGATATTTGCTTTCAATTCTG
TTGTGCACGTTGTAAAAAACCTGAGCATGTGTAGCTCAGATCCTTACCGCCGGTTTCGGTTCATTCTAAT
GAATATATCACCCGTTACTATCGTATTTTTATGAATAATATTCTCCGTTCAATTTACTGATTGTACCCTA
CTACTTATATGTACAATATTAAAATGAAAACAATATATTGTGCTGAATAGGTTTATAGCGACATCTATGA
TAGAGCGCCACAATAACAAACAATTGCGTTTTATTATTACAAATCCAATTTTAAAAAAAGCGGCAGAACC
GGTCAAACCTAAAAGACTGATTACATAAATCTTATTCAAATTTCAAAAGTGCCCCAGGGGCTAGTATCTA
CGACACACCGAGCGGCGAACTAATAACGCTCACTGAAGGGAACTCCGGTTCCCCGCCGGCGCGCATGGGT
GAGATTCCTTGAAGTTGAGTATTGGCCGTCCGCTCTACCGAAAGTTACGGGCACCATTCAACCCGGTCCA
GCACGGCGGCCGGGTAACCGACTTGCTGCCCCGAGAATTATGCAGCATTTTTTTGGTGTATGTGGGCCCC
AAATGAAGTGCAGGTCAAACCTTGACAGTGACGACAAATCGTTGGGCGGGTCCAGGGCGAATTTTGCGAC
AACATGTCGAGGCTCAGCAGGACCGCTACTAGAGGATGCACATGTGACCGA
Features (pLannotate 1.2.2; 18 found; start..end, strand, type, name):
     32..56      +  misc_feature   RB T-DNA repeat: right border repeat from nopaline C58 T-DNA
    179..767     -  rep_origin     ori: high-copy-number ColE1/pMB1/pBR322/pUC origin of replication
    938..1732    -  CDS            KanR: aminoglycoside phosphotransferase; aphA-3; confers resistance to kanamycin
   1733..1837    -  promoter       AmpR promoter: bla
   1854..1914    -  rep_origin     oriV (fragment): incP origin of replication
   2120..2314    -  rep_origin     pVS1 oriV: origin of replication for the Pseudomonas plasmid pVS1 (Heeb et al., 2000)
   2380..3453    -  CDS            pVS1 RepA: replication protein from the Pseudomonas plasmid pVS1 (Heeb et al., 2000)
   3882..4511    -  CDS            pVS1 StaA: stability protein from the Pseudomonas plasmid pVS1 (Heeb et al., 2000)
   4775..4799    +  misc_feature   LB T-DNA repeat: left border repeat from nopaline C58 T-DNA
   5009..5192    +  promoter       NOS promoter: nopaline synthase promoter NOS promoter
   5213..6004    +  CDS            neo: KKA2_KLEPN - Also known as kan, nptII. Experimental evidence at protein level: Swiss-Prot protein existence level 1. Resistance to kanamycin, neomycin, paromomycin, ribostamycin, butirosin and gentamicin B. From Klebsiella pneumoniae.
   6033..6285    +  terminator     NOS terminator: nopaline synthase terminator and poly(A) signal
   6311..7117    +  CDS            IBMP_CAMVB (fragment): Experimental evidence at protein level: Swiss-Prot protein existence level 1. Enhances the ribosomal termination-reinitiation event leading to the translation of major open reading frames on the polycistronic viral RNAs. From Cauliflower mosaic virus (strain Bari 1) (CaMV).
   7301..7646    +  promoter       CaMV 35S promoter: strong constitutive promoter from cauliflower mosaic virus
   7598..7644    +  promoter       minimal CaMV 35S promoter: minimal 35S promoter from cauliflower mosaic virus
   7675..7728    +  misc_feature   TMV Ω: translational enhancer from the tobacco mosaic virus 5'-leader sequence (Gallie et al., 1988)
   7737..10292   +  CDS            RPP13L4: R13L4_ARATH - Also known as ZAR1 From Arabidopsis thaliana (Mouse-ear cress).
  10303..11010   +  terminator     OCS terminator: octopine synthase terminator
