[The description below was written by a language model from this plasmid's Addgene catalogue record and pLannotate feature annotations shown in this document.]
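Description:
pZA17 is a plant expression binary vector built on the pICH86988 backbone and designed for Agrobacterium-mediated delivery of Arabidopsis thaliana ZAR1 (HOPZ-ACTIVATED RESISTANCE 1, also annotated as RPP13L4), an immune receptor that assembles into the complex known as the ZAR1 resistosome. The roughly 11 kb plasmid carries a high-copy ColE1/pUC-type origin for propagation in E. coli. It also carries the pVS1 origin with its RepA replication and StaA stability genes, which allow stable maintenance in Agrobacterium. Bacterial selection is by kanamycin, conferred by an aphA-3 aminoglycoside phosphotransferase gene driven by the bla (AmpR) promoter. A short incP oriV fragment is also annotated in the backbone.

Between the nopaline-type left and right T-DNA border repeats lie two plant cassettes. The first, adjacent to the left border, is a NOS promoter–nptII (neo)–NOS terminator unit that provides kanamycin selection in plants. The second is the ZAR1 expression unit, in which the coding sequence is driven by the strong constitutive CaMV 35S promoter, preceded by the TMV Ω leader as a translational enhancer, and terminated by the octopine synthase (OCS) terminator. The CaMV region upstream of the core promoter is annotated as a fragment of a viral open reading frame, which most likely reflects a long version of the 35S promoter rather than an expressed protein. No epitope tag or reporter is annotated. The record describes the ZAR1 sequence as Golden Gate compatible, though the cloning sites used are not specified. According to the record and its associated publication, the construct serves for in planta expression of ZAR1, as part of a vector system for studying the ZAR1 resistosome in Nicotiana benthamiana.
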