Addgene plasmid #158495: pZA17
Purpose: In planta gene expression of Golden gate compatible A. thaliana ZAR1. Km plant selection marker.
Depositing lab: Sophien Kamoun. Depositing organization: Sainsbury Laboratory, Norwich. Publication: A vector system for fast-forward studies of the HOPZ-ACTIVATED RESISTANCE1 (ZAR1) resistosome in the model plant Nicotiana benthamiana. Harant A, Pai H, Sakai T, Kamoun S, Adachi H. Plant Physiol. 2022 Jan 20;188(1):70-80. doi: 10.1093/plphys/kiab471. PubMed 34633454.
Backbone
  Vector backbone: pICH86988
  Backbone manufacturer: https://www.addgene.org/48076/
  Vector type: Plant Expression
Growth in bacteria
  Bacterial resistance: Kanamycin, 50 μg/mL
  Growth temperature: 37°C
  Growth strain: DH5alpha
  Copy number: High Copy
Gene/Insert
  Gene/Insert name: ZAR1
  Species: A. thaliana (mustard weed)
  Entrez Gene: ZAR1 (a.k.a. HOPZ-ACTIVATED RESISTANCE 1, ZAR1)
  Cloning method: Restriction Enzyme; 5′ cloning site Unknown (unknown if destroyed)
Terms and licenses: Academic/Nonprofit Terms; Industry Terms: Not Available to Industry
How to cite: pZA17 was a gift from Sophien Kamoun (Addgene plasmid # 158495 ; http://n2t.net/addgene:158495 ; RRID:Addgene_158495)
